Addgene plasmid #67272: pMJH46
Purpose: Conjugally transferable red recombinogenic plasmid
Depositing lab: Mark Liles. Depositing organization: Auburn University. Publication: Genome modifications and cloning using a conjugally transferable recombineering system. Hossain MJ, Thurlow CM, Sun D, Nasrin S, Liles MR. Biotechnol Rep (Amst). 2015 Aug 28;8:24-35. doi: 10.1016/j.btre.2015.08.005. eCollection 2015 Dec. PubMed 28352570.
Backbone
  Vector backbone: pKD46
  Vector type: Red Recombinase
Growth in bacteria
  Bacterial resistance: Chloramphenicol and Ampicillin, 25 & 100 μg/mL
  Growth temperature: 30°C
  Growth strain: SM10lambdapir
  Copy number: Low Copy
Gene/Insert
  Gene/Insert name: traJ, cat, oriT
  Promoter: cat gene promoter from PGNS-BAC
  Cloning method: Restriction Enzyme; 5′ cloning site NotI (destroyed during cloning); 3′ cloning site NotI (destroyed during cloning)
  Sequencing primers: 5′ CGTCTACTCCGTTACAA; 3′ AGTATGATCTCAATGGTTCG
Terms and licenses: Academic/Nonprofit Terms; Industry Terms: Not Available to Industry
Depositor comments: Conjugally transferable red recombinase vector pMJH46
How to cite: pMJH46 was a gift from Mark Liles (Addgene plasmid # 67272 ; http://n2t.net/addgene:67272 ; RRID:Addgene_67272)
