[The description below was written by a language model from this plasmid's Addgene catalogue record and pLannotate feature annotations shown in this document.]
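Description:
pMJH46 is a conjugally transferable λ Red recombineering helper plasmid built on the pKD46 backbone. The sequenced record is about 9.7 kb. It retains the pKD46 replication system, namely the low-copy pSC101 origin together with the temperature-sensitive Rep101 (RepA) protein. This explains the recorded 30°C propagation temperature and means the plasmid can in principle be lost at elevated temperature once recombineering is finished. Selection is dual: the backbone β-lactamase gene gives ampicillin resistance, and an added cat gene, driven by its own promoter (recorded as taken from pGNS-BAC), gives chloramphenicol resistance.

The recombination functions are the three λ Red genes, gam, bet and exo. They are transcribed from the arabinose-inducible araBAD promoter, with the divergently encoded AraC regulator upstream and the λ tL3 terminator downstream. Gam blocks host RecBCD nuclease, Exo resects double-stranded DNA ends to expose 3′ single-stranded tails, and Beta anneals those strands to homologous targets. Together they allow linear DNA with short homology arms to be integrated into a genome or a large clone.

The insert, placed at a NotI site that was destroyed during cloning, carries an IncP-type mobilisation region with oriT and traJ. The annotation also detects traK and partial traI, oriV and resD sequences carried along with the fragment. Because only part of the transfer machinery is on the plasmid, mobilisation depends on a donor that supplies the remaining IncP functions in trans, which is consistent with SM10 λpir being the recorded host strain. The design lets the Red system be delivered by conjugation, presumably into bacteria that are hard to transform, for genome modification and cloning.
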