Features (pLannotate 1.2.2; 19 found; start..end, strand, type, name):
      4..879     -  CDS            araC: ARAC_ECOLI - Experimental evidence at protein level: Swiss-Prot protein existence level 1. Transcription factor that regulates the expression of several genes involved in the transport and metabolism of L-arabinose (PubMed:4362626, PubMed:328165, PubMed:6251457, PubMed:2962192, PubMed:6319708, PubMed:2231717, PubMed:1447222). Functions both as a positive and a negative regulator (PubMed:328165, PubMed:6251457). In the presence of arabinose, activates the expression of the araBAD, araE, araFGH and araJ promoters (PubMed:4362626, PubMed:328165, PubMed:6251457, PubMed:2962192, PubMed:6319708, Pub
    906..1190    +  promoter       araBAD promoter: araBAD; promoter of the L-arabinose operon of E. coli; the araC regulatory gene is transcribed in the opposite direction (Guzman et al., 1995)
   1234..1650    +  CDS            Gam: inhibitor of the host RecBCD nuclease in the λ Red system; gam; protects the double-stranded DNA substrate for recombination
   1656..2441    +  CDS            Beta: single-stranded DNA binding recombinase in the λ Red system; bet; mediates pairing of a single-stranded DNA with a complementary target
   2438..3118    +  CDS            Exo: 5' to 3' double-stranded DNA exonuclease in the λ Red system; exo; creates 3' single-stranded DNA tails
   3119..3363    +  terminator     λ tL3 terminator: transcription terminator tL3 from phage λ
   3386..3591    +  rep_origin     oriV (fragment): incP origin of replication
   3605..4000    -  CDS            traK: TRAK4_ECOLX - Experimental evidence at protein level: Swiss-Prot protein existence level 1. From Escherichia coli.
   4226..4335    +  oriT           oriT: incP origin of transfer
   4368..4739    +  CDS            traJ: oriT-recognizing protein; traJ
   4777..5325    +  CDS            traI (fragment): TRAI6_ECOLX - Experimental evidence at protein level: Swiss-Prot protein existence level 1. The initiation process of transfer DNA synthesis requires the interaction of at least three plasmid-specific components (TraH, I, and J) at the transfer origin resulting in the assembly of a specialised nucleoprotein complex - the relaxosome. Site- and strand-specific cleavage at the transfer origin is dependent on TraI and TraJ. From Escherichia coli.
   5412..5669    -  CDS            resD (fragment): REDM_ECOLX - Also known as D. Protein inferred from homology: Swiss-Prot protein existence level 3. This resolvase acts at the RfsF equivalent resolution sequence of pColBM-CL139. From Escherichia coli.
   5785..5887    +  promoter       cat promoter: promoter of the E. coli cat gene encoding chloramphenicol acetyltransferase
   5888..6547    +  CDS            CmR: chloramphenicol acetyltransferase; cat; confers resistance to chloramphenicol
   6632..6649    -  promoter       tet promoter (fragment): E. coli promoter for tetracycline efflux protein gene
   6819..7769    -  CDS            Rep101(Ts): temperature-sensitive version of the RepA protein needed for replication with the pSC101 origin (Armstrong et al., 1984); rep101 encoding an A56V mutation
   7817..8039    -  rep_origin     pSC101 ori: low-copy replication origin that requires the Rep101 protein
   8661..9520    -  CDS            AmpR: β-lactamase; bla; confers resistance to ampicillin, carbenicillin, and related antibiotics
   9521..9625    -  promoter       AmpR promoter: bla
>Addgene plasmid #67272 | pMJH46 | addgene full sequence | sequence record 391377 | Addgene NGS Result
TTATGACAACTTGACGGCTACATCATTCACTTTTTCTTCACAACCGGCACGGAACTCGCTCGGGCTGGCC
CCGGTGCATTTTTTAAATACCCGCGAGAAGTAGAGTTGATCGTCAAAACCAACATTGCGACCGACGGTGG
CGATAGGCATCCGGGTGGTGCTCAAAAGCAGCTTCGCCTGGCTGATACGTTGGTCCTCGCGCCAGCTTAA
GACGCTAATCCCTAACTGCTGGCGGAAAAGATGTGACAGACGCGACGGCGACAAGCAAACATGCTGTGCG
ACGCTGGCGATATCAAAATTGCTGTCTGCCAGGTGATCGCTGATGTACTGACAAGCCTCGCGTACCCGAT
TATCCATCGGTGGATGGAGCGACTCGTTAATCGCTTCCATGCGCCGCAGTAACAATTGCTCAAGCAGATT
TATCGCCAGCAGCTCCGAATAGCGCCCTTCCCCTTGCCCGGCGTTAATGATTTGCCCAAACAGGTCGCTG
AAATGCGGCTGGTGCGCTTCATCCGGGCGAAAGAACCCCGTATTGGCAAATATTGACGGCCAGTTAAGCC
ATTCATGCCAGTAGGCGCGCGGACGAAAGTAAACCCACTGGTGATACCATTCGCGAGCCTCCGGATGACG
ACCGTAGTGATGAATCTCTCCTGGCGGGAACAGCAAAATATCACCCGGTCGGCAAACAAATTCTCGTCCC
TGATTTTTCACCACCCCCTGACCGCGAATGGTGAGATTGAGAATATAACCTTTCATTCCCAGCGGTCGGT
CGATAAAAAAATCGAGATAACCGTTGGCCTCAATCGGCGTTAAACCCGCCACCAGATGGGCATTAAACGA
GTATCCCGGCAGCAGGGGATCATTTTGCGCTTCAGCCATACTTTTCATACTCCCGCCATTCAGAGAAGAA
ACCAATTGTCCATATTGCATCAGACATTGCCGTCACTGCGTCTTTTACTGGCTCTTCTCGCTAACCAAAC
CGGTAACCCCGCTTATTAAAAGCATTCTGTAACAAAGCGGGACCAAAGCCATGACAAAAACGCGTAACAA
AAGTGTCTATAATCACGGCAGAAAAGTCCACATTGATTATTTGCACGGCGTCACACTTTGCTATGCCATA
GCATTTTTATCCATAAGATTAGCGGATCCTACCTGACGCTTTTTATCGCAACTCTCTACTGTTTCTCCAT
ACCCGTTTTTTTGGGAATTCGAGCTCTAAGGAGGTTATAAAAAATGGATATTAATACTGAAACTGAGATC
AAGCAAAAGCATTCACTAACCCCCTTTCCTGTTTTCCTAATCAGCCCGGCATTTCGCGGGCGATATTTTC
ACAGCTATTTCAGGAGTTCAGCCATGAACGCTTATTACATTCAGGATCGTCTTGAGGCTCAGAGCTGGGC
GCGTCACTACCAGCAGCTCGCCCGTGAAGAGAAAGAGGCAGAACTGGCAGACGACATGGAAAAAGGCCTG
CCCCAGCACCTGTTTGAATCGCTATGCATCGATCATTTGCAACGCCACGGGGCCAGCAAAAAATCCATTA
CCCGTGCGTTTGATGACGATGTTGAGTTTCAGGAGCGCATGGCAGAACACATCCGGTACATGGTTGAAAC
CATTGCTCACCACCAGGTTGATATTGATTCAGAGGTATAAAACGAATGAGTACTGCACTCGCAACGCTGG
CTGGGAAGCTGGCTGAACGTGTCGGCATGGATTCTGTCGACCCACAGGAACTGATCACCACTCTTCGCCA
GACGGCATTTAAAGGTGATGCCAGCGATGCGCAGTTCATCGCATTACTGATCGTTGCCAACCAGTACGGC
CTTAATCCGTGGACGAAAGAAATTTACGCCTTTCCTGATAAGCAGAATGGCATCGTTCCGGTGGTGGGCG
TTGATGGCTGGTCCCGCATCATCAATGAAAACCAGCAGTTTGATGGCATGGACTTTGAGCAGGACAATGA
ATCCTGTACATGCCGGATTTACCGCAAGGACCGTAATCATCCGATCTGCGTTACCGAATGGATGGATGAA
TGCCGCCGCGAACCATTCAAAACTCGCGAAGGCAGAGAAATCACGGGGCCGTGGCAGTCGCATCCCAAAC
GGATGTTACGTCATAAAGCCATGATTCAGTGTGCCCGTCTGGCCTTCGGATTTGCTGGTATCTATGACAA
GGATGAAGCCGAGCGCATTGTCGAAAATACTGCATACACTGCAGAACGTCAGCCGGAACGCGACATCACT
CCGGTTAACGATGAAACCATGCAGGAGATTAACACTCTGCTGATCGCCCTGGATAAAACATGGGATGACG
ACTTATTGCCGCTCTGTTCCCAGATATTTCGCCGCGACATTCGTGCATCGTCAGAACTGACACAGGCCGA
AGCAGTAAAAGCTCTTGGATTCCTGAAACAGAAAGCCGCAGAGCAGAAGGTGGCAGCATGACACCGGACA
TTATCCTGCAGCGTACCGGGATCGATGTGAGAGCTGTCGAACAGGGGGATGATGCGTGGCACAAATTACG
GCTCGGCGTCATCACCGCTTCAGAAGTTCACAACGTGATAGCAAAACCCCGCTCCGGAAAGAAGTGGCCT
GACATGAAAATGTCCTACTTCCACACCCTGCTTGCTGAGGTTTGCACCGGTGTGGCTCCGGAAGTTAACG
CTAAAGCACTGGCCTGGGGAAAACAGTACGAGAACGACGCCAGAACCCTGTTTGAATTCACTTCCGGCGT
GAATGTTACTGAATCCCCGATCATCTATCGCGACGAAAGTATGCGTACCGCCTGCTCTCCCGATGGTTTA
TGCAGTGACGGCAACGGCCTTGAACTGAAATGCCCGTTTACCTCCCGGGATTTCATGAAGTTCCGGCTCG
GTGGTTTCGAGGCCATAAAGTCAGCTTACATGGCCCAGGTGCAGTACAGCATGTGGGTGACGCGAAAAAA
TGCCTGGTACTTTGCCAACTATGACCCGCGTATGAAGCGTGAAGGCCTGCATTATGTCGTGATTGAGCGG
GATGAAAAGTACATGGCGAGTTTTGACGAGATCGTGCCGGAGTTCATCGAAAAAATGGACGAGGCACTGG
CTGAAATTGGTTTTGTATTTGGGGAGCAATGGCGATGACGCATCCTCACGATAATATCCGGGTAGGCGCA
ATCACTTTCGTCTACTCCGTTACAAAGCGAGGCTGGGTATTTCCCGGCCTTTCTGTTATCCGAAATCCAC
TGAAAGCACAGCGGCTGGCTGAGGAGATAAATAATAAACGAGGGGCTGTATGCACAAAGCATCTTCTGTT
GAGTTAAGAACGAGTATCGAGATGGCACATAGCCTTGCTCAAATTGGAATCAGGTTTGTGCCAATACCAG
TAGAAACAGACGAAGAATCCATGATCACCGCTAACCTGTCTTTTAACCTGCTTTTAAACCAATATTTATA
AACCTTGTTTTTAACCAGGGCTGCGCCCTGTGCGCGTGACCGCGCACGCCGAAGGGGGGTGCCCCCCCTT
CTCGAACCCTCCCGGCCCGCTAACGCGGGCCTCCCATCCCCCCAGGGGCTGCGCCCCTCGGCCGCGAACG
GCCTCACCCCAAAAATGGCAGGGGATCTCGAGGGATCCTTTTTGTCCGGTGTTGGGTTGAAGGTGAAGCC
GGTCGGGGCCGCAGCGGGGGCCGGCTTTTCAGCCTTGCCCCCCTGCTTCGGCCGCCGTGGCTCCGGCGTC
TTGGGTGCCGGCGCGGGTTCCGCAGCCTTGGCCTGCGGTGCGGGCACATCGGCGGGCTTGGCCTTGATGT
GCCGCCTGGCGTGCGAGCGGAACGTCTCGTAGGAGAACTTGACCTTCCCCGTTTCCCGCATGTGCTCCCA
AATGGTGACGAGCGCATAGCCGGACGCTAACGCCGCCTCGACATCCGCCCTCACCGCCAGGAACGCAACC
GCAGCCTCATCACGCCGGCGCTTCTTGGCCGCGCGGGATTCAACCCACTCGGCCAGCTCGTCGGTGTAGC
TCTTTGGCATCGTCTCTCGCCTGTCCCCTCAGTTCAGTAATTTCCTGCATTTGCCTGTTTCCAGTCGGTA
GATATTCCACAAAACAGCAGGGAAGCAGCGCTTTTCCGCTGCATAACCCTGCTTCGGGGTCATTATAGCG
ATTTTTTCGGTATATCCATCCTTTTTCGCACGATATACAGGATTTTGCCAAAGGGTTCGTGTAGACTTTC
CTTGGTGTACCCAACGGCGTCAGCCGGGCAGGATAGGTGAAGTAGGCCCACCCGCGAGCGGGTGTTCCTT
CTTCACTGTCCCTTATTCGCACCTGGCGGTGCTCAACGGGAATCCTGCTCTGCGAGGCTGGCCGGCTACC
GCCGGCGTAACAGATGAGGGCAAGCGGATGGCTGATGAAACCAAGCCAACCAGGAAGGGCAGCCCACCTA
TCAAGGTGTACTGCCTTCCAGACGAACGAAGAGCGATTGAGGAAAAGGCGGCGGCGGCCGGCATGAGCCT
GTCGGCCTACCTGCTGGCCGTCGGCCAGGGCTACAAAATCACGGGCGTCGTGGACTATGAGCACGTCCGC
GAGCTGGCCCGCATCAATGGCGACCTGGGCCGCCTGGGCGGCCTGCTGAAACTCTGGCTCACCGACGACC
CGCGCACGGCGCGGTTCGGTGATGCCACGATCCTCGCCCTGCTGGCGAAGATCGAAGAGAAGCAGGACGA
GCTTGGCAAGGTCATGATGGGCGTGGTCCGCCCGAGGGCAGAGCCATGACTTTTTTAGCCGCTAAAACGG
CCGGGGGGTGCGCGTGATTGCCAAGCACGTCCCCATGCGCTCCATCAAGAAGAGCGACTTCGCGGAGCTG
GTGAAGTACATCACCGACGAGCAAGGCAAGACCGAGCGCCTGGGTCACGTGCGCGTCACGAACTGCGAGG
CAATCACCCTGCCCGCTGTCATGGCCGAGGTGATGGCGACCCAGCACGGCAACACCCGTTCCGAGGCCGA
CAAGACCTATCACCTGCTGGTTAGCTTCCGCGCGGGAGAGAAGCCCGACGCGGAGACGTTGCGCGCGATT
GAGGACCGCATCTGCGCTGGGCTTGGCTTCGCCGAGCATCAGCGCGTCAGTGCCGTGCATCACGACACCG
ACAACCTGCACATCCATATCGCCATCAACAAGATTCACCCGACCCGAAACACCATCCATGAGCCGTATCG
GGCCTACCGCGCCCTCGCTGACCTCTGCGCGACGCTCGAACGGGACTACGGGCTTGAGCGTGACAATCAC
GAAACGCGGCAGCGCGTTTCCGAGAACCGCGCGAACGACATGGAGCGGCACGCGGGCGTGGAAAGCCTGG
TCGGCTGCTCGAGGGCTTCGCCCTGTCGCTCGACTGCGGCGAGCACTACTGGCTGTAAAAGGACAGACCA
CATCATTATCGTGACTGACTGCTGCGTGTAGACTTCCGTTGAACTGATGGACTTATGTCCCATCAGGCTT
TGCAGAACTTTCAGCGGTATACCGGCATACAGCATGTGCATCGCATAGGAATGGCGGAACGTATGTGGTG
TGACCGGAACAGAGAACGTCACACCGTCAGCAGCAGCGGCGGCAACCGCCTCCCCAATCCAGGTCCTGAC
CGTTCTGTCCGTCACTTCCCAGATCCGCGCTTTCTCTGTCCTTCCTGTGCGACGGTTACGCCGCTCCATG
AGCTTATCGCGAATAAATACCTGTGACGGAAGATCACTTCGCAGAATAAATAAATCCTGGTGTCCCTGTT
GATACCGGGAAGCCCTGGGCCAACTTTTGGCGAAAATGAGACGTTGATCGGCACGTAAGAGGTTCCAACT
TTCACCATAATGAAATAAGATCACTACCGGGCGTATTTTTTGAGTTATCGAGATTTTCAGGAGCTAAGGA
AGCTAAAATGGAGAAAAAAATCACTGGATATACCACCGTTGATATATCCCAATGGCATCGTAAAGAACAT
TTTGAGGCATTTCAGTCAGTTGCTCAATGTACCTATAACCAGACCGTTCAGCTGGATATTACGGCCTTTT
TAAAGACCGTAAAGAAAAATAAGCACAAGTTTTATCCGGCCTTTATTCACATTCTTGCCCGCCTGATGAA
TGCTCATCCGGAATTCCGTATGGCAATGAAAGACGGTGAGCTGGTGATATGGGATAGTGTTCACCCTTGT
TACACCGTTTTCCATGAGCAAACTGAAACGTTTTCATCGCTCTGGAGTGAATACCACGACGATTCCCGGC
AGTTTCTACACATATATTCGCAAGATGTGGCGTGTTACGGTGAAAACCTGGCCTATTTCCCTAAAGGGTT
TATTGAGAATATGTTTTTCGTCTCAGCCAATCCCTGGGTGAGTTTCACCAGTTTTGATTTAAACGTGGCC
AATATGGACAACTTCTTCGCCCCCGTTTTCACCATGGGCAAATATTATACGCAAGGCGACAAGGTGCTGA
TGCCGCTGGCGATTCAGGTTCATCATGCCGTTTGTGATGGCTTCCATGTCGGCAGAATGCTTAATGAATT
ACAACAGTACTGCGATGAGTGGCAGGGCGGGGCGTAATTTTTTTAAGGCAGTTATTGGTGCCCTTAAACG
CCTGGTTGCTACGCCTGAATAAGTGATAATAAGCGGATGAATGGCAGAAATTCGATGATAAGCTGTCAAA
CATGAGAATTGGTCGACGGCCCGGGCGGCCGCAAGGGGTTCGCGTTGGCCGATTCATTAGATCATGGGTA
TGGACAGTTTTCCCTTTGATATGTAACGGTGAACAGTTGTTCTACTTTTGTTTGTTAGTCTTGATGCTTC
ACTGATAGATACAAGAGCCATAAGAACCTCAGATCCTTCCGTATTTAGCCAGTATGTTCTCTAGTGTGGT
TCGTTGTTTTTGCGTGAGCCATGAGAACGAACCATTGAGATCATACTTACTTTGCATGTCACTCAAAAAT
TTTGCCTCAAAACTGGTGAGCTGAATTTTTGCAGTTAAAGCATCGTGTAGTGTTTTTCTTAGTCCGTTAT
GTAGGTAGGAATCTGATGTAATGGTTGTTGGTATTTTGTCACCATTCATTTTTATCTGGTTGTTCTCAAG
TTCGGTTACGAGATCCATTTGTCTATCTAGTTCAACTTGGAAAATCAACGTATCAGTCGGGCGGCCTCGC
TTATCAACCACCAATTTCATATTGCTGTAAGTGTTTAAATCTTTACTTATTGGTTTCAAAACCCATTGGT
TAAGCCTTTTAAACTCATGGTAGTTATTTTCAAGCATTAACATGAACTTAAATTCATCAAGGCTAATCTC
TATATTTGCCTTGTGAGTTTTCTTTTGTGTTAGTTCTTTTAATAACCACTCATAAATCCTCATAGAGTAT
TTGTTTTCAAAAGACTTAACATGTTCCAGATTATATTTTATGAATTTTTTTAACTGGAAAAGATAAGGCA
ATATCTCTTCACTAAAAACTAATTCTAATTTTTCGCTTGAGAACTTGGCATAGTTTGTCCACTGGAAAAT
CTCAAAGCCTTTAACCAAAGGATTCCTGATTTCCACAGTTCTCGTCATCAGCTCTCTGGTTGCTTTAGCT
AATACACCATAAGCATTTTCCCTACTGATGTTCATCATCTGAACGTATTGGTTATAAGTGAACGATACCG
TCCGTTCTTTCCTTGTAGGGTTTTCAATCGTGGGGTTGAGTAGTGCCACACAGCATAAAATTAGCTTGGT
TTCATGCTCCGTTAAGTCATAGCGACTAATCGCTAGTTCATTTGCTTTGAAAACAACTAATTCAGACATA
CATCTCAATTGGTCTAGGTGATTTTAATCACTATACCAATTGAGATGGGCTAGTCAATGATAATTACTAG
TCCTTTTCCTTTGAGTTGTGGGTATCTGTAAATTCTGCTAGACCTTTGCTGGAAAACTTGTAAATTCTGC
TAGACCCTCTGTAAATTCCGCTAGACCTTTGTGTGTTTTTTTTGTTTATATTCAAGTGGTTATAATTTAT
AGAATAAAGAAAGAATAAAAAAAGATAAAAAGAATAGATCCCAGCCCTGTGTATAACTCACTACTTTAGT
CAGTTCCGCAGTATTACAAAAGGATGTCGCAAACGCTGTTTGCTCCTCTACAAAACAGACCTTAAAACCC
TAAAGGCTTAAGTAGCACCCTCGCAAGCTCGGTTGCGGCCGCAATCGGGCAAATCGCTGAATATTCCTTT
TGTCTCCGACCATCAGGCACCTGAGTCGCTGTCTTTTTCGTGACATTCAGTTCGCTGCGCTCACGGCTCT
GGCAGTGAATGGGGGTAAATGGCACTACAGGCGCCTTTTATGGATTCATGCAAGGAAACTACCCATAATA
CAAGAAAAGCCCGTCACGGGCTTCTCAGGGCGTTTTATGGCGGGTCTGCTATGTGGTGCTATCTGACTTT
TTGCTGTTCAGCAGTTCCTGCCCTCTGATTTTCCAGTCTGACCACTTCGGATTATCCCGTGACAGGTCAT
TCAGACTGGCTAATGCACCCAGTAAGGCAGCGGTATCATCAACGGGGTCTGACGCTCAGTGGAACGAAAA
CTCACGTTAAGGGATTTTGGTCATGAGATTATCAAAAAGGATCTTCACCTAGATCCTTTTAAATTAAAAA
TGAAGTTTTAAATCAATCTAAAGTATATATGAGTAAACTTGGTCTGACAGTTACCAATGCTTAATCAGTG
AGGCACCTATCTCAGCGATCTGTCTATTTCGTTCATCCATAGTGCCTGACTCCCCGTCGTGTAGATAACT
ACGATACGGGAGGGCTTACCATCTGGCCCCAGTGCTGCAATGATACCGCGAGACCCACGCTCACCGGCTC
CAGATTTATCAGCAATAAACCAGCCAGCCGGAAGGGCCGAGCGCAGAAGTGGTCCTGCAACTTTATCCGC
CTCCATCCAGTCTATTAATTGTTGCCGGGAAGCTAGAGTAAGTAGTTCGCCAGTTAATAGTTTGCGCAAC
GTTGTTGCCATTGCTACAGGCATCGTGGTGTCACGCTCGTCGTTTGGTATGGCTTCATTCAGCTCCGGTT
CCCAACGATCAAGGCGAGTTACATGATCCCCCATGTTGTGCAAAAAAGCGGTTAGCTCCTTCGGTCCTCC
GATCGTTGTCAGAAGTAAGTTGGCCGCAGTGTTATCACTCATGGTTATGGCAGCACTGCATAATTCTCTT
ACTGTCATGCCATCCGTAAGATGCTTTTCTGTGACTGGTGAGTACTCAACCAAGTCATTCTGAGAATAGT
GTATGCGGCGACCGAGTTGCTCTTGCCCGGCGTCAATACGGGATAATACCGCGCCACATAGCAGAACTTT
AAAAGTGCTCATCATTGGAAAACGTTCTTCGGGGCGAAAACTCTCAAGGATCTTACCGCTGTTGAGATCC
AGTTCGATGTAACCCACTCGTGCACCCAACTGATCTTCAGCATCTTTTACTTTCACCAGCGTTTCTGGGT
GAGCAAAAACAGGAAGGCAAAATGCCGCAAAAAAGGGAATAAGGGCGACACGGAAATGTTGAATACTCAT
ACTCTTCCTTTTTCAATATTATTGAAGCATTTATCAGGGTTATTGTCTCATGAGCGGATACATATTTGAA
TGTATTTAGAAAAATAAACAAATAGGGGTTCCGCGCACATTTCCCCGAAAAGTGCCACCTGCATCGATTT
A
