>Addgene plasmid #67272 | pMJH46 | addgene partial sequence | sequence record 121703 | pRJPaph-R1 5'-GGAAATCGTCGTGGTATTCAc-3'
GTGAACACTATCCCATATCACCAGCTCACCGTCTTTCATTGCCATACGGAATTCCGGATGAGCATTCATC
AGGCGGGCAAGAATGTGAATAAAGGCCGGATAAAACTTGTGCTTATTTTTCTTTACGGTCTTTAAAAAGG
CCGTAATATCCAGCTGAACGGTCTGGTTATAGGTACATTGAGCAACTGACTGAAATGCCTCAAAATGTTC
TTTACGATGCCATTGGGATATATCAACGGTGGTATATCCAGTGATTTTTTTCTCCATTTTAGCTTCCTTA
GCTCCTGAAAATCTCGATAACTCAAAAAATACGCCCGGTAGTGATCTTATTTCATTATGGTGAAAGTTGG
AACCTCTTACGTGCCGATCAACGTCTCATTTTCGCCAAAAGTTGGCCCAGGGCTTCCCGGTATCAACAGG
GACACCAGGATTTATTTATTCTGCGAAGTGATCTTCCGTCACAGGTATTTATTCGCGATAAGCTCATGGA
GCGGCGTAACCGTCGCACAGGAAGGACAGAGAAAGCGCGGATCTGGGAAGTGACGGACAGAACGGTCAGG
ACCTGGATTGGGGAGGCGGTTGCCGCCGCTGCTGCTGACGGTGTGACGTTCTCTGTTCCGGTCACACCAC
ATACGTTCCGCCATTCCTATGCGATGCACATGCTGTATGCCGGTATACCGCTGAAAGTTCTGCAAAGCCT
GATGGGACATAAGTCCATCAGTTCAACGGAAGTCTACACGCAGCAGTCAGTCACGATAATGATGTGGTCT
GTCCTTTTACAGCCAGTAGTGCTCGC
